Addgene plasmid #76188: CSNK1A1 gRNA (BRDN0001149315)
Purpose: 3rd generation lentiviral gRNA plasmid targeting human CSNK1A1
Depositing lab: John Doench & David Root. Depositing organization: Broad Institute. Publication: Optimized sgRNA design to maximize activity and minimize off-target effects of CRISPR-Cas9. Doench JG, Fusi N, Sullender M, Hegde M, Vaimberg EW, Donovan KF, Smith I, Tothova Z, Wilen C, Orchard R, Virgin HW, Listgarten J, Root DE. Nat Biotechnol. 2016 Jan 18. doi: 10.1038/nbt.3437. PubMed 26780180.
Backbone
  Vector backbone: lentiGuide-Puro
  Backbone manufacturer: Zhang Lab (Addgene plasmid # 52963)
  Vector type: Mammalian Expression, Lentiviral, CRISPR
  Selectable markers: Puromycin
Growth in bacteria
  Bacterial resistance: Ampicillin, 100 μg/mL
  Growth temperature: 37°C
  Growth strain: DH5alpha
  Copy number: High Copy
Gene/Insert
  Gene/Insert name: CSNK1A1 (alt names: CSNK1A1; NM_001025105.2)
  gRNA/shRNA sequence: CCGGGTTCTTACCGTATGTG
  Species: H. sapiens (human)
  Entrez Gene: CSNK1A1 (a.k.a. CK1, CK1a, CKIa, HEL-S-77p, HLCDGP1, PRO2975)
  Promoter: hU6
  Cloning method: Unknown
  Sequencing primers: 5′ U6-F; 3′ pS2-R
Terms and licenses: Academic/Nonprofit Terms; Industry Terms: Not Available to Industry
Depositor comments: The gRNA was designed to target the following Genbank reference sequence(s): NM_001025105.2,NM_001271741.1,NM_001892.5. Note that this plasmid does NOT contain Cas9. It should be used in conjunction with lentiCas9-Blast (Addgene #52962) or otherwise with cell lines already expressing Cas9. Browse the full kinome gRNA library at http://www.addgene.org/pooled-library/broadgpp-human-kinome/ or visit http://www.broadinstitute.org/rnai/public/ for detailed protocols and information.
How to cite: CSNK1A1 gRNA (BRDN0001149315) was a gift from John Doench & David Root (Addgene plasmid # 76188 ; http://n2t.net/addgene:76188 ; RRID:Addgene_76188)
