[The description below was written by a language model from this plasmid's Addgene catalogue record and the feature table of its GenBank file.]
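Description:
CSNK1A1 gRNA (BRDN0001149315) is a third-generation lentiviral CRISPR guide plasmid of 8,323 bp, built on the lentiGuide-Puro backbone and designed to express a single guide RNA against human CSNK1A1 (casein kinase 1 alpha). In bacteria it is maintained through a high-copy ColE1/pUC-type origin with ampicillin resistance (bla). The backbone also carries an f1 origin, an SV40 origin and poly(A) signal, and lac, T3 and T7 promoter remnants that play no role in the payload.

The transfer cassette is framed by an RSV promoter fused to a truncated HIV-1 5' LTR, which makes genomic RNA production Tat-independent, and a self-inactivating 3' LTR with the U3 deletion. Between them lie the Psi packaging signal, the Rev response element for nuclear export of the unspliced genome, and a cPPT/CTS element that aids nuclear import in transduced cells. A human U6 RNA polymerase III promoter drives the targeting spacer joined to the Streptococcus pyogenes Cas9 guide scaffold. Downstream, an EF-1-alpha promoter with its first intron expresses puromycin N-acetyltransferase, followed by a WPRE that enhances transcript stability and expression, allowing puromycin selection of transduced mammalian cells.

The plasmid does not encode Cas9, so it has to be paired with a separate Cas9 vector such as lentiCas9-Blast or used in cells that already express the nuclease. According to the depositor, the guide was designed against several CSNK1A1 reference transcripts, and the record links it to a human kinome gRNA library. Its typical use is knockout of CSNK1A1.
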