LOCUS       Exported 8323 bp ds-DNA circular SYN 12-MAY-2021
DEFINITION  3rd generation lentiviral gRNA plasmid targeting human CSNK1A1.
ACCESSION   .
VERSION     .
KEYWORDS    CSNK1A1 gRNA (BRDN0001149315)
SOURCE      synthetic DNA construct
  ORGANISM  synthetic DNA construct
REFERENCE   1 (bases 1 to 8323)
  AUTHORS   Doench JG, Fusi N, Sullender M, Hegde M, Vaimberg EW, Donovan KF,
            Smith I, Tothova Z, Wilen C, Orchard R, Virgin HW, Listgarten J,
            Root DE
  TITLE     Optimized sgRNA design to maximize activity and minimize off-target
            effects of CRISPR-Cas9.
  JOURNAL   Nat Biotechnol. 2016 Jan 18. doi: 10.1038/nbt.3437.
  PUBMED    26780180
REFERENCE   2 (bases 1 to 8323)
  AUTHORS   .
  TITLE     Direct Submission
  JOURNAL   Exported May 12, 2021 from SnapGene Server 1.1.58
            http://www.snapgene.com
FEATURES             Location/Qualifiers
     source          1..8323
                     /organism="synthetic DNA construct"
                     /mol_type="other DNA"
     promoter        87..1265
                     /label=EF-1-alpha promoter
                     /note="strong constitutive promoter for human elongation
                     factor EF-1-alpha"
     intron          318..1256
                     /label=EF-1-alpha intron A
                     /note="intron upstream of the start codon of human
                     EF-1-alpha"
     primer_bind     1213..1233
                     /label=EF1a-F
                     /note="Human elongation factor-1a promoter, forward primer"
     CDS             1278..1877
                     /codon_start=1
                     /gene="pac from Streptomyces alboniger"
                     /product="puromycin N-acetyltransferase"
                     /label=PuroR
                     /note="confers resistance to puromycin"
                     /translation="MTEYKPTVRLATRDDVPRAVRTLAAAFADYPATRHTVDPDRHIER
                     VTELQELFLTRVGLDIGKVWVADDGAAVAVWTTPESVEAGAVFAEIGPRMAELSGSRLA
                     AQQQMEGLLAPHRPKEPAWFLATVGVSPDHQGKGLGSAVVLPGVEAAERAGVPAFLETS
                     APRNLPFYERLGFTVTADVEVPEGPRTWCMTRKPGA"
     primer_bind     complement(1278..1297)
                     /label=Puro-R
                     /note="Puromycin resistance gene, reverse primer. Also
                     called puro-variant-R"
     primer_bind     1774..1794
                     /label=Puro-F
                     /note="Puromycin resistance gene, forward primer"
     misc_feature    1893..2481
                     /label=WPRE
                     /note="woodchuck hepatitis virus posttranscriptional
                     regulatory element"
     primer_bind     complement(1946..1966)
                     /label=WPRE-R
                     /note="WPRE, reverse primer"
     CDS             complement(2364..2375)
                     /codon_start=1
                     /product="Factor Xa recognition and cleavage site"
                     /label=Factor Xa site
                     /translation="IEGR"
     LTR             2553..2786
                     /label=3' LTR (Delta-U3)
                     /note="self-inactivating 3' long terminal repeat (LTR) from
                     HIV-1"
     polyA_signal    2864..2985
                     /label=SV40 poly(A) signal
                     /note="SV40 polyadenylation signal"
     primer_bind     complement(2901..2920)
                     /label=SV40pA-R
                     /note="SV40 polyA, reverse primer"
     primer_bind     2955..2974
                     /label=EBV-rev
                     /note="SV40 polyA terminator, reverse primer"
     rep_origin      3025..3160
                     /label=SV40 ori
                     /note="SV40 origin of replication"
     primer_bind     3087..3106
                     /label=SV40pro-F
                     /note="SV40 promoter/origin, forward primer"
     primer_bind     complement(3180..3199)
                     /label=T7
                     /note="T7 promoter, forward primer"
     promoter        complement(3181..3199)
                     /label=T7 promoter
                     /note="promoter for bacteriophage T7 RNA polymerase"
     primer_bind     complement(3209..3226)
                     /label=M13 Forward
                     /note="In lacZ gene. Also called M13-F20 or M13 (-21)
                     Forward"
     primer_bind     complement(3209..3225)
                     /label=M13 fwd
                     /note="common sequencing primer, one of multiple similar
                     variants"
     primer_bind     complement(3218..3240)
                     /label=M13/pUC Forward
                     /note="In lacZ gene"
     rep_origin      3367..3822
                     /direction=RIGHT
                     /label=f1 ori
                     /note="f1 bacteriophage origin of replication; arrow
                     indicates direction of (+) strand synthesis"
     primer_bind     complement(3454..3473)
                     /label=F1ori-R
                     /note="F1 origin, reverse primer"
     primer_bind     3664..3685
                     /label=F1ori-F
                     /note="F1 origin, forward primer"
     promoter        3848..3952
                     /gene="bla"
                     /label=AmpR promoter
     CDS             3953..4813
                     /codon_start=1
                     /gene="bla"
                     /product="beta-lactamase"
                     /label=AmpR
                     /note="confers resistance to ampicillin, carbenicillin, and
                     related antibiotics"
                     /translation="MSIQHFRVALIPFFAAFCLPVFAHPETLVKVKDAEDQLGARVGYI
                     ELDLNSGKILESFRPEERFPMMSTFKVLLCGAVLSRIDAGQEQLGRRIHYSQNDLVEYS
                     PVTEKHLTDGMTVRELCSAAITMSDNTAANLLLTTIGGPKELTAFLHNMGDHVTRLDRW
                     EPELNEAIPNDERDTTMPVAMATTLRKLLTGELLTLASRQQLIDWMEADKVAGPLLRSA
                     LPAGWFIADKSGAGERGSRGIIAALGPDGKPSRIVVIYTTGSQATMDERNRQIAEIGAS
                     LIKHW"
     primer_bind     complement(4171..4190)
                     /label=Amp-R
                     /note="Ampicillin resistance gene, reverse primer"
     rep_origin      4984..5572
                     /direction=RIGHT
                     /label=ori
                     /note="high-copy-number ColE1/pMB1/pBR322/pUC origin of
                     replication"
     primer_bind     5473..5492
                     /label=pBR322ori-F
                     /note="pBR322 origin, forward primer"
     primer_bind     5726..5743
                     /label=L4440
                     /note="L4440 vector, forward primer"
     protein_bind    5860..5881
                     /label=CAP binding site
                     /bound_moiety="E. coli catabolite activator protein"
                     /note="CAP binding activates transcription in the presence
                     of cAMP."
     promoter        5896..5926
                     /label=lac promoter
                     /note="promoter for the E. coli lac operon"
     protein_bind    5934..5950
                     /label=lac operator
                     /bound_moiety="lac repressor encoded by lacI"
                     /note="The lac repressor binds to the lac operator to
                     inhibit transcription in E. coli. This inhibition can be
                     relieved by adding lactose or
                     isopropyl-beta-D-thiogalactopyranoside (IPTG)."
     primer_bind     5939..5961
                     /label=M13/pUC Reverse
                     /note="In lacZ gene"
     primer_bind     5958..5974
                     /label=M13 rev
                     /note="common sequencing primer, one of multiple similar
                     variants"
     primer_bind     5958..5974
                     /label=M13 Reverse
                     /note="In lacZ gene. Also called M13-rev"
     primer_bind     5993..6013
                     /label=T3
                     /note="T3 promoter, forward primer"
     promoter        5995..6013
                     /label=T3 promoter
                     /note="promoter for bacteriophage T3 RNA polymerase"
     promoter        6041..6267
                     /label=RSV promoter
                     /note="Rous sarcoma virus enhancer/promoter"
     LTR             6268..6448
                     /label=5' LTR (truncated)
                     /note="truncated 5' long terminal repeat (LTR) from HIV-1"
     misc_feature    6495..6620
                     /label=HIV-1 Psi
                     /note="packaging signal of human immunodeficiency virus
                     type 1"
     misc_feature    7113..7346
                     /label=RRE
                     /note="The Rev response element (RRE) of HIV-1 allows for
                     Rev-dependent mRNA export from the nucleus to the
                     cytoplasm."
     CDS             7531..7575
                     /codon_start=1
                     /product="antigenic peptide corresponding to amino acids
                     655 to 669 of the HIV envelope protein gp41 (Lutje Hulsik
                     et al., 2013)"
                     /label=gp41 peptide
                     /note="recognized by the 2H10 single-chain llama nanobody"
                     /translation="KNEQELLELDKWASL"
     promoter        7753..7993
                     /label=U6 promoter
                     /note="RNA polymerase III promoter for human U6 snRNA"
     primer_bind     7753..7773
                     /label=hU6-F
                     /note="Human U6 promoter, forward primer"
     primer_bind     7924..7943
                     /label=LKO.1 5'
                     /note="Human U6 promoter, forward primer"
     misc_RNA        8023..8098
                     /label=gRNA scaffold
                     /note="guide RNA scaffold for the Streptococcus pyogenes
                     CRISPR/Cas9 system"
     misc_feature    8154..8271
                     /label=cPPT/CTS
                     /note="central polypurine tract and central termination
                     sequence of HIV-1"
ORIGIN
        1 cccgggtgca aagatggata aagttttaaa cagagaggaa tctttgcagc taatggacct
       61 tctaggtctt gaaaggagtg ggaattggct ccggtgcccg tcagtgggca gagcgcacat
      121 cgcccacagt ccccgagaag ttggggggag gggtcggcaa ttgatccggt gcctagagaa
      181 ggtggcgcgg ggtaaactgg gaaagtgatg tcgtgtactg gctccgcctt tttcccgagg
      241 gtgggggaga accgtatata agtgcagtag tcgccgtgaa cgttcttttt cgcaacgggt
      301 ttgccgccag aacacaggta agtgccgtgt gtggttcccg cgggcctggc ctctttacgg
      361 gttatggccc ttgcgtgcct tgaattactt ccacctggct gcagtacgtg attcttgatc
      421 ccgagcttcg ggttggaagt gggtgggaga gttcgaggcc ttgcgcttaa ggagcccctt
      481 cgcctcgtgc ttgagttgag gcctggcctg ggcgctgggg ccgccgcgtg cgaatctggt
      541 ggcaccttcg cgcctgtctc gctgctttcg ataagtctct agccatttaa aatttttgat
      601 gacctgctgc gacgcttttt ttctggcaag atagtcttgt aaatgcgggc caagatctgc
      661 acactggtat ttcggttttt ggggccgcgg gcggcgacgg ggcccgtgcg tcccagcgca
      721 catgttcggc gaggcggggc ctgcgagcgc ggccaccgag aatcggacgg gggtagtctc
      781 aagctggccg gcctgctctg gtgcctggcc tcgcgccgcc gtgtatcgcc ccgccctggg
      841 cggcaaggct ggcccggtcg gcaccagttg cgtgagcgga aagatggccg cttcccggcc
      901 ctgctgcagg gagctcaaaa tggaggacgc ggcgctcggg agagcgggcg ggtgagtcac
      961 ccacacaaag gaaaagggcc tttccgtcct cagccgtcgc ttcatgtgac tccacggagt
     1021 accgggcgcc gtccaggcac ctcgattagt tctcgagctt ttggagtacg tcgtctttag
     1081 gttgggggga ggggttttat gcgatggagt ttccccacac tgagtgggtg gagactgaag
     1141 ttaggccagc ttggcacttg atgtaattct ccttggaatt tgcccttttt gagtttggat
     1201 cttggttcat tctcaagcct cagacagtgg ttcaaagttt ttttcttcca tttcaggtgt
     1261 cgtgacgtac ggccaccatg accgagtaca agcccacggt gcgcctcgcc acccgcgacg
     1321 acgtccccag ggccgtacgc accctcgccg ccgcgttcgc cgactacccc gccacgcgcc
     1381 acaccgtcga tccggaccgc cacatcgagc gggtcaccga gctgcaagaa ctcttcctca
     1441 cgcgcgtcgg gctcgacatc ggcaaggtgt gggtcgcgga cgacggcgcc gccgtggcgg
     1501 tctggaccac gccggagagc gtcgaagcgg gggcggtgtt cgccgagatc ggcccgcgca
     1561 tggccgagtt gagcggttcc cggctggccg cgcagcaaca gatggaaggc ctcctggcgc
     1621 cgcaccggcc caaggagccc gcgtggttcc tggccaccgt cggagtctcg cccgaccacc
     1681 agggcaaggg tctgggcagc gccgtcgtgc tccccggagt ggaggcggcc gagcgcgccg
     1741 gggtgcccgc cttcctggag acctccgcgc cccgcaacct ccccttctac gagcggctcg
     1801 gcttcaccgt caccgccgac gtcgaggtgc ccgaaggacc gcgcacctgg tgcatgaccc
     1861 gcaagcccgg tgcctgaacg cgttaagtcg acaatcaacc tctggattac aaaatttgtg
     1921 aaagattgac tggtattctt aactatgttg ctccttttac gctatgtgga tacgctgctt
     1981 taatgccttt gtatcatgct attgcttccc gtatggcttt cattttctcc tccttgtata
     2041 aatcctggtt gctgtctctt tatgaggagt tgtggcccgt tgtcaggcaa cgtggcgtgg
     2101 tgtgcactgt gtttgctgac gcaaccccca ctggttgggg cattgccacc acctgtcagc
     2161 tcctttccgg gactttcgct ttccccctcc ctattgccac ggcggaactc atcgccgcct
     2221 gccttgcccg ctgctggaca ggggctcggc tgttgggcac tgacaattcc gtggtgttgt
     2281 cggggaaatc atcgtccttt ccttggctgc tcgcctgtgt tgccacctgg attctgcgcg
     2341 ggacgtcctt ctgctacgtc ccttcggccc tcaatccagc ggaccttcct tcccgcggcc
     2401 tgctgccggc tctgcggcct cttccgcgtc ttcgccttcg ccctcagacg agtcggatct
     2461 ccctttgggc cgcctccccg cgtcgacttt aagaccaatg acttacaagg cagctgtaga
     2521 tcttagccac tttttaaaag aaaagggggg actggaaggg ctaattcact cccaacgaag
     2581 acaagatctg ctttttgctt gtactgggtc tctctggtta gaccagatct gagcctggga
     2641 gctctctggc taactaggga acccactgct taagcctcaa taaagcttgc cttgagtgct
     2701 tcaagtagtg tgtgcccgtc tgttgtgtga ctctggtaac tagagatccc tcagaccctt
     2761 ttagtcagtg tggaaaatct ctagcagtac gtatagtagt tcatgtcatc ttattattca
     2821 gtatttataa cttgcaaaga aatgaatatc agagagtgag aggaacttgt ttattgcagc
     2881 ttataatggt tacaaataaa gcaatagcat cacaaatttc acaaataaag catttttttc
     2941 actgcattct agttgtggtt tgtccaaact catcaatgta tcttatcatg tctggctcta
     3001 gctatcccgc ccctaactcc gcccatcccg cccctaactc cgcccagttc cgcccattct
     3061 ccgccccatg gctgactaat tttttttatt tatgcagagg ccgaggccgc ctcggcctct
     3121 gagctattcc agaagtagtg aggaggcttt tttggaggcc tagggacgta cccaattcgc
     3181 cctatagtga gtcgtattac gcgcgctcac tggccgtcgt tttacaacgt cgtgactggg
     3241 aaaaccctgg cgttacccaa cttaatcgcc ttgcagcaca tccccctttc gccagctggc
     3301 gtaatagcga agaggcccgc accgatcgcc cttcccaaca gttgcgcagc ctgaatggcg
     3361 aatgggnnnn nnnnnnnnnn nnnnnnnnnn nnnnnnnnnn nnnnnnnnnn nnnnnnnnnn
     3421 nnnnnnnnnn nnnnnnnnnn nnnnnnnnnn nnnnnnnnnn nnnnnnnnnn nnnnnnnnnn
     3481 nnnnnnnnnn cnnnnnnnnn nnnnnnnnnn nnnnnnnnnn nnnnnnnnnn nnnnnnnnnn
     3541 nnnnnnnnnn nnnnnnnnnn nnnnnnnnnn nnnnnnnnnn nnannnnnnn nnnnnnnnnn
     3601 nnnnnnnnnn nnnnnnnnnn nnnnnnnnnn nncctttgac gttggagtcc acgttcttta
     3661 atagtggact cttgttccaa actggaacaa cactcaaccc tatctcggtc tattcttttg
     3721 atttataagg gattttgccg atttcggcct attggttaaa aaatgagctg atttaacaaa
     3781 aatttaacgc gaattttaac aaaatattaa cgcttacaat ttaggtggca cttttcgggg
     3841 aaatgtgcgc ggaaccccta tttgtttatt tttctaaata cattcaaata tgtatccgct
     3901 catgagacaa taaccctgat aaatgcttca ataatattga aaaaggaaga gtatgagtat
     3961 tcaacatttc cgtgtcgccc ttattccctt ttttgcggca ttttgccttc ctgtttttgc
     4021 tcacccagaa acgctggtga aagtaaaaga tgctgaagat cagttgggtg cacgagtggg
     4081 ttacatcgaa ctggatctca acagcggtaa gatccttgag agttttcgcc ccgaagaacg
     4141 ttttccaatg atgagcactt ttaaagttct gctatgtggc gcggtattat cccgtattga
     4201 cgccgggcaa gagcaactcg gtcgccgcat acactattct cagaatgact tggttgagta
     4261 ctcaccagtc acagaaaagc atcttacgga tggcatgaca gtaagagaat tatgcagtgc
     4321 tgccataacc atgagtgata acactgcggc caacttactt ctgacaacga tcggaggacc
     4381 gaaggagcta accgcttttt tgcacaacat gggggatcat gtaactcgcc ttgatcgttg
     4441 ggaaccggag ctgaatgaag ccataccaaa cgacgagcgt gacaccacga tgcctgtagc
     4501 aatggcaaca acgttgcgca aactattaac tggcgaacta cttactctag cttcccggca
     4561 acaattaata gactggatgg aggcggataa agttgcagga ccacttctgc gctcggccct
     4621 tccggctggc tggtttattg ctgataaatc tggagccggt gagcgtgggt ctcgcggtat
     4681 cattgcagca ctggggccag atggtaagcc ctcccgtatc gtagttatct acacgacggg
     4741 gagtcaggca actatggatg aacgaaatag acagatcgct gagataggtg cctcactgat
     4801 taagcattgg taactgtcag accaagttta ctcatatata ctttagattg atttaaaact
     4861 tcatttttaa tttaaaagga tctaggtgaa gatccttttt gataatctca tgaccaaaat
     4921 cccttaacgt gagttttcgt tccactgagc gtcagacccc gtagaaaaga tcaaaggatc
     4981 ttcttgagat cctttttttc tgcgcgtaat ctgctgcttg caaacaaaaa aaccaccgct
     5041 accagcggtg gtttgtttgc cggatcaaga gctaccaact ctttttccga aggtaactgg
     5101 cttcagcaga gcgcagatac caaatactgt tcttctagtg tagccgtagt taggccacca
     5161 cttcaagaac tctgtagcac cgcctacata cctcgctctg ctaatcctgt taccagtggc
     5221 tgctgccagt ggcgataagt cgtgtcttac cgggttggac tcaagacgat agttaccgga
     5281 taaggcgcag cggtcgggct gaacgggggg ttcgtgcaca cagcccagct tggagcgaac
     5341 gacctacacc gaactgagat acctacagcg tgagctatga gaaagcgcca cgcttcccga
     5401 agggagaaag gcggacaggt atccggtaag cggcagggtc ggaacaggag agcgcacgag
     5461 ggagcttcca gggggaaacg cctggtatct ttatagtcct gtcgggtttc gccacctctg
     5521 acttgagcgt cgatttttgt gatgctcgtc aggggggcgg agcctatgga aaaacgccag
     5581 caacgcggcc tttttacggt tcctggcctt ttgctggcct tttgctcaca tgttctttcc
     5641 tgcgttatcc cctgattctg tggataaccg tattaccgcc tttgagtgag ctgataccgc
     5701 tcgccgcagc cgaacgaccg agcgcagcga gtcagtgagc gaggaagcgg aagagcgccc
     5761 aatacgcaaa ccgcctctcc ccgcgcgttg gccgattcat taatgcagct ggcacgacag
     5821 gtttcccgac tggaaagcgg gcagtgagcg caacgcaatt aatgtgagtt agctcactca
     5881 ttaggcaccc caggctttac actttatgct tccggctcgt atgttgtgtg gaattgtgag
     5941 cggataacaa tttcacacag gaaacagcta tgaccatgat tacgccaagc gcgcaattaa
     6001 ccctcactaa agggaacaaa agctggagct gcaagcttaa tgtagtctta tgcaatactc
     6061 ttgtagtctt gcaacatggt aacgatgagt tagcaacatg ccttacaagg agagaaaaag
     6121 caccgtgcat gccgattggt ggaagtaagg tggtacgatc gtgccttatt aggaaggcaa
     6181 cagacgggtc tgacatggat tggacgaacc actgaattgc cgcattgcag agatattgta
     6241 tttaagtgcc tagctcgata cataaacggg tctctctggt tagaccagat ctgagcctgg
     6301 gagctctctg gctaactagg gaacccactg cttaagcctc aataaagctt gccttgagtg
     6361 cttcaagtag tgtgtgcccg tctgttgtgt gactctggta actagagatc cctcagaccc
     6421 ttttagtcag tgtggaaaat ctctagcagt ggcgcccgaa cagggacttg aaagcgaaag
     6481 ggaaaccaga ggagctctct cgacgcagga ctcggcttgc tgaagcgcgc acggcaagag
     6541 gcgaggggcg gcgactggtg agtacgccaa aaattttgac tagcggaggc tagaaggaga
     6601 gagatgggtg cgagagcgtc agtattaagc gggggagaat tagatcgcga tgggaaaaaa
     6661 ttcggttaag gccaggggga aagaaaaaat ataaattaaa acatatagta tgggcaagca
     6721 gggagctaga acgattcgca gttaatcctg gcctgttaga aacatcagaa ggctgtagac
     6781 aaatactggg acagctacaa ccatcccttc agacaggatc agaagaactt agatcattat
     6841 ataatacagt agcaaccctc tattgtgtgc atcaaaggat agagataaaa gacaccaagg
     6901 aagctttaga caagatagag gaagagcaaa acaaaagtaa gaccaccgca cagcaagcgg
     6961 ccgctgatct tcagacctgg aggaggagat atgagggaca attggagaag tgaattatat
     7021 aaatataaag tagtaaaaat tgaaccatta ggagtagcac ccaccaaggc aaagagaaga
     7081 gtggtgcaga gagaaaaaag agcagtggga ataggagctt tgttccttgg gttcttggga
     7141 gcagcaggaa gcactatggg cgcagcgtca atgacgctga cggtacaggc cagacaatta
     7201 ttgtctggta tagtgcagca gcagaacaat ttgctgaggg ctattgaggc gcaacagcat
     7261 ctgttgcaac tcacagtctg gggcatcaag cagctccagg caagaatcct ggctgtggaa
     7321 agatacctaa aggatcaaca gctcctgggg atttggggtt gctctggaaa actcatttgc
     7381 accactgctg tgccttggaa tgctagttgg agtaataaat ctctggaaca gatttggaat
     7441 cacacgacct ggatggagtg ggacagagaa attaacaatt acacaagctt aatacactcc
     7501 ttaattgaag aatcgcaaaa ccagcaagaa aagaatgaac aagaattatt ggaattagat
     7561 aaatgggcaa gtttgtggaa ttggtttaac ataacaaatt ggctgtggta tataaaatta
     7621 ttcataatga tagtaggagg cttggtaggt ttaagaatag tttttgctgt actttctata
     7681 gtgaatagag ttaggcaggg atattcacca ttatcgtttc agacccacct cccaaccccg
     7741 aggggaccca gagagggcct atttcccatg attccttcat atttgcatat acgatacaag
     7801 gctgttagag agataattag aattaatttg actgtaaaca caaagatatt agtacaaaat
     7861 acgtgacgta gaaagtaata atttcttggg tagtttgcag ttttaaaatt atgttttaaa
     7921 atggactatc atatgcttac cgtaacttga aagtatttcg atttcttggc tttatatatc
     7981 ttgtggaaag gacgaaacac cgccgggttc ttaccgtatg tggttttaga gctagaaata
     8041 gcaagttaaa ataaggctag tccgttatca acttgaaaaa gtggcaccga gtcggtgctt
     8101 ttttaagctt ggcgtaacta gatcttgaga caaatggcag tattcatcca caattttaaa
     8161 agaaaagggg ggattggggg gtacagtgca ggggaaagaa tagtagacat aatagcaaca
     8221 gacatacaaa ctaaagaatt acaaaaacaa attacaaaaa ttcaaaattt tcgggtttat
     8281 tacagggaca gcagagatcc actttggcgc cggctcgagg ggg
//
