>Addgene plasmid #76188 | CSNK1A1 gRNA (BRDN0001149315) | depositor partial sequence | sequence record 143648 | Target Sequence
CCGGGTTCTTACCGTATGTG
