>Addgene plasmid #76188 | CSNK1A1 gRNA (BRDN0001149315) | addgene partial sequence | sequence record 185353 | hU6-F
AGAAAGTAATAATTTCTTGGGTAGTTTGCAGTTTTAAAATTATGTTTTAAAATGGACTATCATATGCTTA
CCGTAACTTGAAAGTATTTCGATTTCTTGGCTTTATATATCTTGTGGAAAGGACGAAACACCGCCGGGTT
CTTACCGTATGTGGTTTTAGAGCTAGAAATAGCAAGTTAAAATAAGGCTAGTCCGTTATCAACTTGAAAA
AGTGGCACCGAGTCGGTGCTTTTTTAAGCTTGGCGTAACTAGATCTTGAGACAAATGGCAGTATTCATCC
ACAATTTTAAAAGAAAAGGGGGGATTGGGGGGTACAGTGCAGGGGAAAGAATAGTAGACATAATAGCAAC
AGACATACAAACTAAAGAATTACAAAAACAAATTACAAAAATTCAAAATTTTCGGGTTTATTACAGGGAC
AGCAGAGATCCACTTTGGCGCCGGCTCGAGGGGGCCCGGGTGCAAAGATGGATAAAGTTTTAAACAGAGA
GGAATCTTTGCAGCTAATGGACCTTCTAGGTCTTGAAAGGAGTGGGAATTGGCTCCGGTGCCCGTCAGTG
GGCAGAGCGC
